>Addgene plasmid #152635 | pGBW-m4134392 | depositor full sequence | sequence record 295647 | Full Sequence
CACCATGGCCTACACAAGATATGTGGATAACAATTTTTGTGGGCCGGACGGATACCCTTTAGAATGCATC
AAAGATTTGCTTGCAAGGGCGGGCAAGGCTTCGTGCACTCTGTCCGAGCAGCTGGACTTCATTGATACCA
AGCGCGGTGTTTATTGTTGCCGAGAGCATGAACACGAGATAGCCTGGTATACGGAACGGTCAGAGAAAAG
TTACGAACTCCAAACCCCATTCGAGATCAAGCTAGCTAAAAAGTTTGACACTTTCAACGGCGAATGTCCC
AATTTTGTCTTTCCCCTGAACTCTATTATCAAAACAATACAGCCTCGGGTGGAGAAGAAGAAATTAGACG
GATTCATGGGGCGTATTAGGAGCGTATACCCAGTGGCCAGCCCGAATGAATGCAACCAGATGTGTCTTTC
CACACTGATGAAGTGCGATCACTGTGGCGAGACTTCTTGGCAAACCGGTGACTTCGTAAAAGCGACATGC
GAGTTTTGTGGTACCGAGAATCTGACTAAGGAGGGAGCTACCACATGCGGCTATTTGCCACAGAATGCAG
TGGTCAAGATCTACTGTCCTGCATGCCATAACTCTGAAGTCGGCCCCGAGCACTCGCTCGCCGAATATCA
CAATGAGAGCGGGCTAAAAACTATACTGAGGAAAGGAGGTCGCACCATCGCCTTTGGGGGCTGCGTTTTC
TCCTACGTGGGGTGTCATAACAAATGTGCCTATTGGGTTCCCAGAGCCTCCGCTAACATTGGGTGCAATC
ATACGGGAGTGGTCGGGGAAGGCTCAGAAGGCTTGAACGATAACCTCCTTGAAATTCTGCAAAAGGAGAA
GGTGAATATCAATATCGTTGGCGACTTCAAGTTAAATGAGGAAATCGCGATTATTCTGGCAAGTTTTTCT
GCCTCAACTAGCGCCTTTGTAGAGACAGTGAAAGGACTCGATTATAAAGCTTTCAAACAGATAGTCGAGA
GTTGTGGTAACTTCAAGGTTACAAAGGGCAAGGCTAAAAAGGGTGCTTGGAACATTGGAGAGCAGAAGTC
AATCTTGAGTCCACTGTACGCGTTTGCATCTGAGGCCGCCCGTGTGGTCAGGAGCATATTCAGTCGAACC
CTAGAAACCGCACAGAATAGCGTGCGGGTATTACAGAAGGCGGCTATTACTATTCTCGACGGTATCTCGC
AGTATTCTCTGAGACTGATCGACGCCATGATGTTTACAAGCGATCTGGCAACGAATAACTTAGTGGTCAT
GGCGTACATAACCGGAGGGGTCGTGCAACTTACCTCCCAGTGGCTAACGAACATCTTTGGGACGGTTTAC
GAGAAGCTAAAACCTGTGCTGGACTGGCTCGAAGAGAAATTCAAAGAAGGCGTGGAATTTTTGCGTGACG
GGTGGGAGATCGTAAAGTTCATATCAACATGTGCTTGCGAAATCGTTGGCGGACAAATCGTAACTTGCGC
AAAAGAGATTAAAGAATCGGTGCAGACCTTCTTTAAACTTGTTAACAAATTCCTGGCTTTGTGTGCCGAT
TCTATTATCATCGGGGGAGCAAAGCTTAAAGCCCTAAATTTAGGCGAGACATTTGTGACGCACAGTAAGG
GCCTGTATAGAAAGTGCGTGAAGAGTCGCGAAGAAACCGGACTGCTCATGCCCTTAAAAGCGCCAAAAGA
AATAATTTTCCTGGAAGGGGAGACATTGCCCACTGAAGTGCTCACTGAGGAAGTAGTTCTGAAAACTGGG
GATCTGCAACCTTTAGAGCAGCCGACCTCCGAGGCCGTCGAGGCACCTCTCGTGGGAACCCCGGTCTGTA
TTAATGGGTTGATGCTGCTCGAGATTAAGGATACCGAAAAATACTGCGCACTAGCCCCCAACATGATGGT
GACTAACAACACATTTACCCTCAAGGGAGGGGAAAACCTTTACTTTCAGTCGATGGATTATAAGGACCAC
GATGGAGACTACAAAGATCATGACATTGATTACAAGGACGACGATGACAAATAAGCTAGCTTGACTGACT
GAGATACAGCGTACCTTCAGCTCACAGACATGATAAGATACATTGATGAGTTTGGACAAACCACAACTAG
AATGCAGTGAAAAAAATGCTTTATTTGTGAAATTTGTGATGCTATTGCTTTATTTGTAACCATTATAAGC
TGCAATAAACAAGTTAACAACAACAATTGCATTCATTTTATGTTTCAGGTTCAGGGGGAGGTGTGGGAGG
TTTTTTAAAGCAAGTAAAACCTCTACAAATGTGGTATTGGCCCATCTCTATCGGTATCGTAGCATAACCC
CTTGGGGCCTCTAAACGGGTCTTGAGGGGTTTTTTGTGCCCCTCGGGCCGGATTGCTATCTACCGGCATT
GGCGCAGAAAAAAATGCCTGATGCGACGCTGCGCGTCTTATACTCCCACATATGCCAGATTCAGCAACGG
ATACGGCTTCCCCAACTTGCCCACTTCCATACGTGTCCTCCTTACCAGAAATTTATCCTTAAGGTCGTCA
GCTATCCTGCAGGCGATCTCTCGATTTCGATCAAGACATTCCTTTAATGGTCTTTTCTGGACACCACTAG
GGGTCAGAAGTAGTTCATCAAACTTTCTTCCCTCCCTAATCTCATTGGTTACCTTGGGCTATCGAAACTT
AATTAACCAGTCAAGTCAGCTACTTGGCGAGATCGACTTGTCTGGGTTTCGACTACGCTCAGAATTGCGT
CAGTCAAGTTCGATCTGGTCCTTGCTATTGCACCCGTTCTCCGATTACGAGTTTCATTTAAATCATGTGA
GCAAAAGGCCAGCAAAAGGCCAGGAACCGTAAAAAGGCCGCGTTGCTGGCGTTTTTCCATAGGCTCCGCC
CCCCTGACGAGCATCACAAAAATCGACGCTCAAGTCAGAGGTGGCGAAACCCGACAGGACTATAAAGATA
CCAGGCGTTTCCCCCTGGAAGCTCCCTCGTGCGCTCTCCTGTTCCGACCCTGCCGCTTACCGGATACCTG
TCCGCCTTTCTCCCTTCGGGAAGCGTGGCGCTTTCTCATAGCTCACGCTGTAGGTATCTCAGTTCGGTGT
AGGTCGTTCGCTCCAAGCTGGGCTGTGTGCACGAACCCCCCGTTCAGCCCGACCGCTGCGCCTTATCCGG
TAACTATCGTCTTGAGTCCAACCCGGTAAGACACGACTTATCGCCACTGGCAGCAGCCACTGGTAACAGG
ATTAGCAGAGCGAGGTATGTAGGCGGTGCTACAGAGTTCTTGAAGTGGTGGCCTAACTACGGCTACACTA
GAAGAACAGTATTTGGTATCTGCGCTCTGCTGAAGCCAGTTACCTTCGGAAAAAGAGTTGGTAGCTCTTG
ATCCGGCAAACAAACCACCGCTGGTAGCGGTGGTTTTTTTGTTTGCAAGCAGCAGATTACGCGCAGAAAA
AAAGGATCTCAAGAAGATCCTTTGATCTTTTCTACGGGGTCTGACGCTCAGTGGAACGAAAACTCACGTT
AAGGGATTTTGGTCATGAGATTATCAAAAAGGATCTTCACCTAGATCCTTTTAAATTAAAAATGAAGTTT
TAAATCAATCTAAAGTATATATGAGTAAACTTGGTCTGACAGTTACCAATGCTTAATCAGTGAGGCACCT
ATCTCAGCGATCTGTCTATTTCGTTCATCCATAGTTGCATTTAAATTTCCGAACTCTCCAAGGCCCTCGT
CGGAAAATCTTCAAACCTTTCGTCCGATCCATCTTGCAGGCTACCTCTCGAACGAACTATCGCAAGTCTC
TTGGCCGGCCTTGCGCCTTGGCTATTGCTTGGCAGCGCCTATCGCCAGGTATTACTCCAATCCCGAATAT
CCGAGATCGGGATCACCCGAGAGAAGTTCAACCTACATCCTCAATCCCGATCTATCCGAGATCCGAGGAA
TATCGAAATCGGGGCGCGCCTGGCCTCCGCGCCGGGTTTTGGCGCCTCCCGCGGGCGCCCCCCTCGTCAC
GGCGAGCGCTGCCACGTCAGACGAAGGGCGCAGGAGCGTCCTGATCCTTCCGCCCGGACGCTCAGGACAG
CGGCCCGCTGCTCATAAGACTCGGCCTTAGAACCCCAGTATCAGCAGAAGGACATTTTAGGACGGGACTT
GGGTGACTCTAGGGCACTGGTTTTCTTTCCAGAGAGCGGAACAGGCGAGGAAAAGTAGTCCCTTCTCGGC
GATTCTGCGGAGGGATCTCCGTGGGGCGGTGAACGCCGATGATTATATAAGGACGCGCCGGGTGTGGCAC
AGCTAGTTCCGTCGCAGCCGGGATTTGGGTCGCGGTTCTTGTTTGTGGATCGCTGTGATCGTCACTTGGT
GAGTAGCGGGCTGCTGGGCTGGCCGGGGCTTTCGTGGCCGCCGGGCCGCTCGGTGGGACGGAAGCGTGTG
GAGAGACCGCCAAGGGCTGTAGTCTGGGTCCGCGAGCAAGGTTGCCCTGAACTGGGGGTTGGGGGGAGCG
CAGCAAAATGGCGGCTGTTCCCGAGTCTTGAATGGAAGACGCTTGTGAGGCGGGCTGTGAGGTCGTTGAA
ACAAGGTGGGGGGCATGGTGGGCGGCAAGAACCCAAGGTCTTGAGCCCTTCGCTAATGCGGGAAAGCTCT
TATTCGGGTGAGATGGGCTGGGCACCATCTGGGGACCCTGACGTGAAGTTTGTCACTGACTGGAGAACTC
GGTTTGTCGTCTGTTGCGGGGGCGGCAGTTATGGCGGTGCCGTTGGGCAGTGCACCCGTACCTTTGGGAG
CGCGCGCCCTCGTCGTGTCGTGACGTCACCCGTTCTGTTGGCTTATAATGCAGGGTGGGGCCACCTGCCG
GTAGGTGTGCGGTAGGCTTTTCTCCGTCGCAGGACGCAGGGTTCGGGCCTAGGGTAGGCTCTCCTGAATC
GACAGGCGCCGGACCTCTGGTGAGGGGAGGGATAAGTGAGGCGTCAGTTTCTTTGGTCGGTTTTATGTAC
CTATCTTCTTAAGTAGCTGAAGCTCCGGTTTTGAACTATGCGCTCGGGGTTGGCGAGTGTGTTTTGTGAA
GTTTTTTAGGCACCTTTTGAAATGTAATCATTTGGGTCAATATGTAATTTTCAGTGTTAGACTTGTAAAT
TGTCCGCTAAATTCTGGCCGTTTTTGGCTTTTTTGTTAGACAACATGACCGAGTACAAGCCCACGGTGCG
CCTCGCCACCCGCGACGACGTCCCCAGGGCCGTACGCACCCTCGCCGCCGCGTTCGCCGACTACCCCGCC
ACGCGCCACACCGTCGATCCGGACCGCCACATCGAGCGGGTCACCGAGCTGCAAGAACTCTTCCTCACGC
GCGTCGGGCTCGACATCGGCAAGGTGTGGGTCGCGGACGACGGCGCCGCGGTGGCGGTCTGGACCACGCC
GGAGAGCGTCGAAGCGGGGGCGGTGTTCGCCGAGATCGGCCCGCGCATGGCCGAGTTGAGCGGTTCCCGG
CTGGCCGCGCAGCAACAGATGGAGGGCCTCCTGGCGCCGCACCGGCCCAAGGAGCCCGCGTGGTTCCTGG
CCACCGTCGGCGTCTCGCCCGACCACCAGGGCAAGGGTCTGGGCAGCGCCGTCGTGCTCCCCGGAGTGGA
GGCCGCCGAGCGCGCCGGGGTGCCCGCCTTCCTGGAGACCTCCGCGCCCCGCAACCTCCCCTTCTACGAG
CGGCTCGGCTTCACCGTCACCGCCGACGTCGAGGTGCCCGAAGGACCGCGCACCTGGTGCATGACCCGCA
AGCCCGGTGCCTAGGCTAGTATGTAAGCCTAGTCTTAGATAATAAAATCGCTATCCATCGAAGATGGATG
TGTGTTGGTTTTTTGTGTGTGTAACGCTAGGCGCGCCTGGTGTACCGAGAACGATCCTCTCAGTGCGAGT
CTCGACGATCCATATCGTTGCTTGGCAGTCAGCCAGTCGGAATCCAGCTTGGGACCCAGGAAGTCCAATC
GTCAGATATTGTACTCAAGCCTGGTCACGGCAGCGTACCGATCTGTTTAAACCTAGATATTGATAGTCTG
ATCGGTCAACGTATAATCGAGTCCTAGCTTTTGCAAACATCTATCAAGAGACAGGATCAGCAGGAGGCTT
TCGCATGAGTATTCAACATTTCCGTGTCGCCCTTATTCCCTTTTTTGCGGCATTTTGCCTTCCTGTTTTT
GCTCACCCAGAAACGCTGGTGAAAGTAAAAGATGCTGAAGATCAGTTGGGTGCGCGAGTGGGTTACATCG
AACTGGATCTCAACAGCGGTAAGATCCTTGAGAGTTTTCGCCCCGAAGAACGCTTTCCAATGATGAGCAC
TTTTAAAGTTCTGCTATGTGGCGCGGTATTATCCCGTATTGACGCCGGGCAAGAGCAACTCGGTCGCCGC
ATACACTATTCTCAGAATGACTTGGTTGAGTATTCACCAGTCACAGAAAAGCATCTTACGGATGGCATGA
CAGTAAGAGAATTATGCAGTGCTGCCATAACCATGAGTGATAACACTGCGGCCAACTTACTTCTGACAAC
GATTGGAGGACCGAAGGAGCTAACCGCTTTTTTGCACAACATGGGGGATCATGTAACTCGCCTTGATCGT
TGGGAACCGGAGCTGAATGAAGCCATACCAAACGACGAGCGTGACACCACGATGCCTGTAGCAATGGCAA
CAACCTTGCGTAAACTATTAACTGGCGAACTACTTACTCTAGCTTCCCGGCAACAGTTGATAGACTGGAT
GGAGGCGGATAAAGTTGCAGGACCACTTCTGCGCTCGGCCCTTCCGGCTGGCTGGTTTATTGCTGATAAA
TCTGGAGCCGGTGAGCGTGGGTCTCGCGGTATCATTGCAGCACTGGGGCCAGATGGTAAGCCCTCCCGTA
TCGTAGTTATCTACACGACGGGGAGTCAGGCAACTATGGATGAACGAAATAGACAGATCGCTGAGATAGG
TGCCTCACTGATTAAGCATTGGTAACCGATTCTAGGTGCATTGGCGCAGAAAAAAATGCCTGATGCGACG
CTGCGCGTCTTATACTCCCACATATGCCAGATTCAGCAACGGATACGGCTTCCCCAACTTGCCCACTTCC
ATACGTGTCCTCCTTACCAGAAATTTATCCTTAAGATCGTTTAAACTCGACTCTGGCTCTATCGAATCTC
CGTCGTTTCGAGCTTACGCGAACAGCCGTGGCGCTCATTTGCTCGTCGGGCATCGAATCTCGTCAGCTAT
CGTCAGCTTACCTTTTTGGCAGCGATCGCGGCTCCCGACATCTTGGACCATTAGCTCCACAGGTATCTTC
TTCCCTCTAGTGGTCATAACAGCAGCTTCAGCTACCTCTCAATTCAAAAAACCCCTCAAGACCCGTTTAG
AGGCCCCAAGGGGTTATGCTATCAATCGTTGCGTTACACACACAAAAAACCAACACACATCCATCTTCGA
TGGATAGCGATTTTATTATCTAACTGCTGATCGAGTGTAGCCAGATCTAGTAATCAATTACGGGGTCATT
AGTTCATAGCCCATATATGGAGTTCCGCGTTACATAACTTACGGTAAATGGCCCGCCTGGCTGACCGCCC
AACGACCCCCGCCCATTGACGTCAATAATGACGTATGTTCCCATAGTAACGCCAATAGGGACTTTCCATT
GACGTCAATGGGTGGAGTATTTACGGTAAACTGCCCACTTGGCAGTACATCAAGTGTATCATATGCCAAG
TACGCCCCCTATTGACGTCAATGACGGTAAATGGCCCGCCTGGCATTATGCCCAGTACATGACCTTATGG
GACTTTCCTACTTGGCAGTACATCTACGTATTAGTCATCGCTATTACCATGCTGATGCGGTTTTGGCAGT
ACATCAATGGGCGTGGATAGCGGTTTGACTCACGGGGATTTCCAAGTCTCCACCCCATTGACGTCAATGG
GAGTTTGTTTTGGCACCAAAATCAACGGGACTTTCCAAAATGTCGTAACAACTCCGCCCCATTGACGCAA
ATGGGCGGTAGGCGTGTACGGTGGGAGGTCTATATAAGCAGAGCTGGTTTAGTGAACCGTCAGATCAGAT
CTTTGTCGATCCTACCATCCACTCGACACACCCGCCAGCGGCCGC
Features (pLannotate 1.2.2; 20 found; start..end, strand, type, name):
      8..1921    +  CDS            R1A_SARS2 (fragment): Experimental evidence at protein level: Swiss-Prot protein existence level 1. [Non-structural protein 10]: Plays a pivotal role in viral transcription by stimulating both nsp14 3'-5' exoribonuclease and nsp16 2'-O-methyltransferase activities. Therefore plays an essential role in viral mRNAs cap methylation. From Severe acute respiratory syndrome coronavirus 2 (2019-nCoV) (SARS-CoV-2).
   1988..2010    +  CDS            FLAG (fragment): FLAG® epitope tag, followed by an enterokinase cleavage site
   2064..2185    -  polyA_signal   SV40 poly(A) signal: SV40 polyadenylation signal
   2208..2277    -  CDS            large T antigen (fragment): large T antigen from SV40 (simian virus 40)
   2300..2346    +  terminator     T7 terminator: transcription terminator for bacteriophage T7 RNA polymerase
   2376..2512    +  terminator     rrnG terminator: transcription terminator from the E. coli ribosomal RNA rrnG operon (Albrechtsen et al., 1991)
   2557..2628    +  misc_feature   3' β-globin insulator: insulator downstream of the human β-globin locus (Farrell et al., 2002)
   2854..3442    -  rep_origin     ori: high-copy-number ColE1/pMB1/pBR322/pUC origin of replication
   3614..3678    -  CDS            bla(M) (fragment): β-lactamase lacking the signal sequence; bla(M); allows cytosolic expression of β-lactamase
   3942..5151    +  promoter       UbC promoter: human ubiquitin C promoter
   5155..5752    +  CDS            PuroR (fragment): puromycin N-acetyltransferase; pac from Streptomyces; confers resistance to puromycin
   5781..5829    +  polyA_signal   poly(A) signal: synthetic polyadenylation signal
   6095..6955    +  CDS            AmpR: β-lactamase; bla; confers resistance to ampicillin, carbenicillin, and related antibiotics
   6968..7104    +  terminator     rrnG terminator: transcription terminator from the E. coli ribosomal RNA rrnG operon (Albrechtsen et al., 1991)
   7249..7320    +  misc_feature   5' β-globin insulator: insulator upstream of the human β-globin locus (Farrell et al., 2002)
   7325..7371    -  terminator     T7 terminator: transcription terminator for bacteriophage T7 RNA polymerase
   7389..7437    -  polyA_signal   poly(A) signal: synthetic polyadenylation signal
   7518..7821    +  enhancer       CMV enhancer: human cytomegalovirus immediate early enhancer
   7894..7911    -  promoter       CMV promoter (fragment): human cytomegalovirus (CMV) immediate early promoter
   7974..8025    +  promoter       CMVd2 promoter: truncated human cytomegalovirus (CMV) immediate early promoter that yields moderately reduced expression relative to the full-length promoter
