>Addgene plasmid #152635 | pGBW-m4134392 | addgene full sequence | sequence record 320774 | Addgene NGS Result
GTCATGTTGTCTAACAAAAAAGCCAAAAACGGCCAGAATTTAGCGGACAATTTACAAGTCTAACACTGAA
AATTACATATTGACCCAAATGATTACATTTCAAAAGGTGCCTAAAAAACTTCACAAAACACACTCGCCAA
CCCCGAGCGCATAGTTCAAAACCGGAGCTTCAGCTACTTAAGAAGATAGGTACATAAAACCGACCAAAGA
AACTGACGCCTCACTTATCCCTCCCCTCACCAGAGGTCCGGCGCCTGTCGATTCAGGAGAGCCTACCCTA
GGCCCGAACCCTGCGTCCTGCGACGGAGAAAAGCCTACCGCACACCTACCGGCAGGTGGCCCCACCCTGC
ATTATAAGCCAACAGAACGGGTGACGTCACGACACGACGAGGGCGCGCGCTCCCAAAGGTACGGGTGCAC
TGCCCAACGGCACCGCCATAACTGCCGCCCCCGCAACAGACGACAAACCGAGTTCTCCAGTCAGTGACAA
ACTTCACGTCAGGGTCCCCAGATGGTGCCCAGCCCATCTCACCCGAATAAGAGCTTTCCCGCATTAGCGA
AGGGCTCAAGACCTTGGGTTCTTGCCGCCCACCATGCCCCCCACCTTGTTTCAACGACCTCACAGCCCGC
CTCACAAGCGTCTTCCATTCAAGACTCGGGAACAGCCGCCATTTTGCTGCGCTCCCCCCAACCCCCAGTT
CAGGGCAACCTTGCTCGCGGACCCAGACTACAGCCCTTGGCGGTCTCTCCACACGCTTCCGTCCCACCGA
GCGGCCCGGCGGCCACGAAAGCCCCGGCCAGCCCAGCAGCCCGCTACTCACCAAGTGACGATCACAGCGA
TCCACAAACAAGAACCGCGACCCAAATCCCGGCTGCGACGGAACTAGCTGTGCCACACCCGGCGCGTCCT
TATATAATCATCGGCGTTCACCGCCCCACGGAGATCCCTCCGCAGAATCGCCGAGAAGGGACTACTTTTC
CTCGCCTGTTCCGCTCTCTGGAAAGAAAACCAGTGCCCTAGAGTCACCCAAGTCCCGTCCTAAAATGTCC
TTCTGCTGATACTGGGGTTCTAAGGCCGAGTCTTATGAGCAGCGGGCCGCTGTCCTGAGCGTCCGGGCGG
AAGGATCAGGACGCTCCTGCGCCCTTCGTCTGACGTGGCAGCGCTCGCCGTGACGAGGGGGGCGCCCGCG
GGAGGCGCCAAAACCCGGCGCGGAGGCCAGGCGCGCCCCGATTTCGATATTCCTCGGATCTCGGATAGAT
CGGGATTGAGGATGTAGGTTGAACTTCTCTCGGGTGATCCCGATCTCGGATATTCGGGATTGGAGTAATA
CCTGGCGATAGGCGCTGCCAAGCAATAGCCAAGGCGCAAGGCCGGCCAAGAGACTTGCGATAGTTCGTTC
GAGAGGTAGCCTGCAAGATGGATCGGACGAAAGGTTTGAAGATTTTCCGACGAGGGCCTTGGAGAGTTCG
GAAATTTAAATGCAACTATGGATGAACGAAATAGACAGATCGCTGAGATAGGTGCCTCACTGATTAAGCA
TTGGTAACTGTCAGACCAAGTTTACTCATATATACTTTAGATTGATTTAAAACTTCATTTTTAATTTAAA
AGGATCTAGGTGAAGATCCTTTTTGATAATCTCATGACCAAAATCCCTTAACGTGAGTTTTCGTTCCACT
GAGCGTCAGACCCCGTAGAAAAGATCAAAGGATCTTCTTGAGATCCTTTTTTTCTGCGCGTAATCTGCTG
CTTGCAAACAAAAAAACCACCGCTACCAGCGGTGGTTTGTTTGCCGGATCAAGAGCTACCAACTCTTTTT
CCGAAGGTAACTGGCTTCAGCAGAGCGCAGATACCAAATACTGTTCTTCTAGTGTAGCCGTAGTTAGGCC
ACCACTTCAAGAACTCTGTAGCACCGCCTACATACCTCGCTCTGCTAATCCTGTTACCAGTGGCTGCTGC
CAGTGGCGATAAGTCGTGTCTTACCGGGTTGGACTCAAGACGATAGTTACCGGATAAGGCGCAGCGGTCG
GGCTGAACGGGGGGTTCGTGCACACAGCCCAGCTTGGAGCGAACGACCTACACCGAACTGAGATACCTAC
AGCGTGAGCTATGAGAAAGCGCCACGCTTCCCGAAGGGAGAAAGGCGGACAGGTATCCGGTAAGCGGCAG
GGTCGGAACAGGAGAGCGCACGAGGGAGCTTCCAGGGGGAAACGCCTGGTATCTTTATAGTCCTGTCGGG
TTTCGCCACCTCTGACTTGAGCGTCGATTTTTGTGATGCTCGTCAGGGGGGCGGAGCCTATGGAAAAACG
CCAGCAACGCGGCCTTTTTACGGTTCCTGGCCTTTTGCTGGCCTTTTGCTCACATGATTTAAATGAAACT
CGTAATCGGAGAACGGGTGCAATAGCAAGGACCAGATCGAACTTGACTGACGCAATTCTGAGCGTAGTCG
AAACCCAGACAAGTCGATCTCGCCAAGTAGCTGACTTGACTGGTTAATTAAGTTTCGATAGCCCAAGGTA
ACCAATGAGATTAGGGAGGGAAGAAAGTTTGATGAACTACTTCTGACCCCTAGTGGTGTCCAGAAAAGAC
CATTAAAGGAATGTCTTGATCGAAATCGAGAGATCGCCTGCAGGATAGCTGACGACCTTAAGGATAAATT
TCTGGTAAGGAGGACACGTATGGAAGTGGGCAAGTTGGGGAAGCCGTATCCGTTGCTGAATCTGGCATAT
GTGGGAGTATAAGACGCGCAGCGTCGCATCAGGCATTTTTTTCTGCGCCAATGCACCTAGAATCGGTTAC
CAATGCTTAATCAGTGAGGCACCTATCTCAGCGATCTGTCTATTTCGTTCATCCATAGTTGCCTGACTCC
CCGTCGTGTAGATAACTACGATACGGGAGGGCTTACCATCTGGCCCCAGTGCTGCAATGATACCGCGAGA
CCCACGCTCACCGGCTCCAGATTTATCAGCAATAAACCAGCCAGCCGGAAGGGCCGAGCGCAGAAGTGGT
CCTGCAACTTTATCCGCCTCCATCCAGTCTATCAACTGTTGCCGGGAAGCTAGAGTAAGTAGTTCGCCAG
TTAATAGTTTACGCAAGGTTGTTGCCATTGCTACAGGCATCGTGGTGTCACGCTCGTCGTTTGGTATGGC
TTCATTCAGCTCCGGTTCCCAACGATCAAGGCGAGTTACATGATCCCCCATGTTGTGCAAAAAAGCGGTT
AGCTCCTTCGGTCCTCCAATCGTTGTCAGAAGTAAGTTGGCCGCAGTGTTATCACTCATGGTTATGGCAG
CACTGCATAATTCTCTTACTGTCATGCCATCCGTAAGATGCTTTTCTGTGACTGGTGAATACTCAACCAA
GTCATTCTGAGAATAGTGTATGCGGCGACCGAGTTGCTCTTGCCCGGCGTCAATACGGGATAATACCGCG
CCACATAGCAGAACTTTAAAAGTGCTCATCATTGGAAAGCGTTCTTCGGGGCGAAAACTCTCAAGGATCT
TACCGCTGTTGAGATCCAGTTCGATGTAACCCACTCGCGCACCCAACTGATCTTCAGCATCTTTTACTTT
CACCAGCGTTTCTGGGTGAGCAAAAACAGGAAGGCAAAATGCCGCAAAAAAGGGAATAAGGGCGACACGG
AAATGTTGAATACTCATGCGAAAGCCTCCTGCTGATCCTGTCTCTTGATAGATGTTTGCAAAAGCTAGGA
CTCGATTATACGTTGACCGATCAGACTATCAATATCTAGGTTTAAACAGATCGGTACGCTGCCGTGACCA
GGCTTGAGTACAATATCTGACGATTGGACTTCCTGGGTCCCAAGCTGGATTCCGACTGGCTGACTGCCAA
GCAACGATATGGATCGTCGAGACTCGCACTGAGAGGATCGTTCTCGGTACACCAGGCGCGCCTAGCGTTA
CACACACAAAAAACCAACACACATCCATCTTCGATGGATAGCGATTTTATTATCTAAGACTAGGCTTACA
TACTAGCCTAGGCACCGGGCTTGCGGGTCATGCACCAGGTGCGCGGTCCTTCGGGCACCTCGACGTCGGC
GGTGACGGTGAAGCCGAGCCGCTCGTAGAAGGGGAGGTTGCGGGGCGCGGAGGTCTCCAGGAAGGCGGGC
ACCCCGGCGCGCTCGGCGGCCTCCACTCCGGGGAGCACGACGGCGCTGCCCAGACCCTTGCCCTGGTGGT
CGGGCGAGACGCCGACGGTGGCCAGGAACCACGCGGGCTCCTTGGGCCGGTGCGGCGCCAGGAGGCCCTC
CATCTGTTGCTGCGCGGCCAGCCGGGAACCGCTCAACTCGGCCATGCGCGGGCCGATCTCGGCGAACACC
GCCCCCGCTTCGACGCTCTCCGGCGTGGTCCAGACCGCCACCGCGGCGCCGTCGTCCGCGACCCACACCT
TGCCGATGTCGAGCCCGACGCGCGTGAGGAAGAGTTCTTGCAGCTCGGTGACCCGCTCGATGTGGCGGTC
CGGATCGACGGTGTGGCGCGTGGCGGGGTAGTCGGCGAACGCGGCGGCGAGGGTGCGTACGGCCCTGGGG
ACGTCGTCGCGGGTGGCGAGGCGCACCGTGGGCTTGTACTCG
Features (pLannotate 1.2.2; 8 found; start..end, strand, type, name):
      9..1218    -  promoter       UbC promoter: human ubiquitin C promoter
   1482..1546    +  CDS            bla(M) (fragment): β-lactamase lacking the signal sequence; bla(M); allows cytosolic expression of β-lactamase
   1718..2306    +  rep_origin     ori: high-copy-number ColE1/pMB1/pBR322/pUC origin of replication
   2532..2603    -  misc_feature   3' β-globin insulator: insulator downstream of the human β-globin locus (Farrell et al., 2002)
   2648..2784    -  terminator     rrnG terminator: transcription terminator from the E. coli ribosomal RNA rrnG operon (Albrechtsen et al., 1991)
   2797..3657    -  CDS            AmpR: β-lactamase; bla; confers resistance to ampicillin, carbenicillin, and related antibiotics
   3923..3971    -  polyA_signal   poly(A) signal: synthetic polyadenylation signal
   4000..5       -  CDS            PuroR (fragment) (across the origin): puromycin N-acetyltransferase; pac from Streptomyces; confers resistance to puromycin
