[The description below was written by a language model from this plasmid's Addgene catalogue record and pLannotate feature annotations shown in this document.]
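Description:
pGBW-m4134392 is a mammalian expression plasmid for SARS-CoV-2 non-structural protein 2 (nsp2), built on the pTwist_CMV_Puro_6 backbone. It is maintained in E. coli as a high-copy plasmid through a ColE1/pUC-type origin and an AmpR β-lactamase gene conferring ampicillin resistance. For selection in mammalian cells it carries a separate cassette in which the human ubiquitin C (UbC) promoter drives puromycin N-acetyltransferase, followed by a synthetic poly(A) signal.

The payload is a wild-type nsp2 coding sequence of about 1.9 kb, derived from the viral ORF1ab polyprotein; the automated annotation recognises it as a fragment of the replicase polyprotein 1a, and the accompanying functional note about nsp10 belongs to that polyprotein entry in general, not to this insert. Expression is driven by the CMV immediate-early enhancer and promoter elements located just upstream of the open reading frame, and transcripts end at an SV40 poly(A) signal. The backbone supplies a C-terminal 3xFLAG tag preceded by a TEV protease cleavage site, allowing detection or affinity capture of the protein and later removal of the tag; the feature table picks up only a FLAG fragment. The expression unit and marker genes are flanked by β-globin insulator elements and by bacterial rrnG and T7 terminators, which help isolate the transcription units from one another.

Two sequence records are attached. The depositor's full sequence (about 8.1 kb) matches the catalogue description, whereas the repository's sequencing result (about 4.6 kb) covers only backbone elements (UbC promoter, PuroR, AmpR, origin) and shows no nsp2 insert or CMV promoter. The plasmid is suited to expressing tagged nsp2 in mammalian cells, transiently or under puromycin selection.
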