Addgene plasmid #152635: pGBW-m4134392
Purpose: Mammalian expression plasmid for SARS-CoV-2 nsp2
Depositing lab: Ginkgo Bioworks & Benjie Chen. Depositing organization: Ginkgo Bioworks.
Backbone
  Vector backbone: pTwist_CMV_Puro_6
  Backbone size w/o insert (bp): 6080
  Vector type: Mammalian Expression
  Selectable markers: Puromycin
Growth in bacteria
  Bacterial resistance: Ampicillin, 100 μg/mL
  Growth temperature: 37°C
  Growth strain: DH5alpha
  Copy number: High Copy
Gene/Insert
  Gene/Insert name: SARS-CoV-2 nsp2
  Species: Severe acute respiratory syndrome coronavirus 2
  Insert size (bp): 1913
  Mutation: wt
  Entrez Gene: ORF1ab (a.k.a. GU280_gp01)
  Promoter: CMV
  Tag / fusion protein: Cleavable TEV;3xFlag (C terminal on backbone)
  Cloning method: Unknown
Resource information
  A portion of this plasmid was derived from a plasmid made by: GinkgoBioworks
Depositor comments: NCBI reference sequence: YP_009725298.1
How to cite: pGBW-m4134392 was a gift from Ginkgo Bioworks & Benjie Chen (Addgene plasmid # 152635)
